Addgene plasmid #76427: KSR2 gRNA (BRDN0001145237)
Purpose: 3rd generation lentiviral gRNA plasmid targeting human KSR2
Depositing lab: John Doench & David Root. Depositing organization: Broad Institute. Publication: Optimized sgRNA design to maximize activity and minimize off-target effects of CRISPR-Cas9. Doench JG, Fusi N, Sullender M, Hegde M, Vaimberg EW, Donovan KF, Smith I, Tothova Z, Wilen C, Orchard R, Virgin HW, Listgarten J, Root DE. Nat Biotechnol. 2016 Jan 18. doi: 10.1038/nbt.3437. PubMed 26780180.
Backbone
  Vector backbone: lentiGuide-Puro
  Backbone manufacturer: Zhang Lab (Addgene plasmid # 52963)
  Vector type: Mammalian Expression, Lentiviral, CRISPR
  Selectable markers: Puromycin
Growth in bacteria
  Bacterial resistance: Ampicillin, 100 μg/mL
  Growth temperature: 37°C
  Growth strain: DH5alpha
  Copy number: High Copy
Gene/Insert
  Gene/Insert name: KSR2 (alt names: KSR2; NM_173598.4)
  gRNA/shRNA sequence: AATTGAAGTGGAGCCAACGT
  Species: H. sapiens (human)
  Entrez Gene: KSR2
  Promoter: hU6
  Cloning method: Unknown
  Sequencing primers: 5′ U6-F; 3′ pS2-R
Terms and licenses: Academic/Nonprofit Terms; Industry Terms: Not Available to Industry
Depositor comments: The gRNA was designed to target the following Genbank reference sequence(s): NM_173598.4. Note that this plasmid does NOT contain Cas9. It should be used in conjunction with lentiCas9-Blast (Addgene #52962) or otherwise with cell lines already expressing Cas9. Browse the full kinome gRNA library at http://www.addgene.org/pooled-library/broadgpp-human-kinome/ or visit http://www.broadinstitute.org/rnai/public/ for detailed protocols and information.
How to cite: KSR2 gRNA (BRDN0001145237) was a gift from John Doench & David Root (Addgene plasmid # 76427 ; http://n2t.net/addgene:76427 ; RRID:Addgene_76427)
