[The description below was written by a language model from this plasmid's Addgene catalogue record and the feature table of its GenBank file.]
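Description:
KSR2 gRNA (BRDN0001145237) is a third-generation lentiviral CRISPR guide plasmid built on the lentiGuide-Puro backbone, about 8.3 kb in size, designed to deliver a single guide RNA against human KSR2 (kinase suppressor of Ras 2). It is maintained in E. coli through a high-copy ColE1/pUC-type origin with ampicillin resistance (bla). It also carries an f1 origin, an SV40 origin and poly(A) signal, and leftover lac, T7 and T3 promoter elements from the cloning backbone.

The lentiviral transfer cassette begins with an RSV promoter fused to a truncated HIV-1 5' LTR, which makes genomic RNA production in packaging cells independent of Tat. This is followed by the Psi packaging signal, the Rev response element for nuclear export of the unspliced RNA, and a cPPT/CTS element that aids nuclear import of the viral genome. The cassette ends in a self-inactivating 3' LTR with a U3 deletion. Within it, a human U6 RNA polymerase III promoter drives the KSR2-targeting spacer joined to the Streptococcus pyogenes Cas9 guide scaffold. A separate EF-1-alpha promoter, including its intron A, expresses puromycin N-acetyltransferase for selection of transduced mammalian cells, and a WPRE downstream enhances transcript expression.

The plasmid does not encode Cas9, so it must be used with a separate Cas9 vector or in cells that already express the nuclease. The guide was designed against the KSR2 reference transcript, belongs to a human kinome gRNA collection, and is suited to knocking out KSR2 in human cells.
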