LOCUS       Exported 8323 bp ds-DNA circular SYN 13-MAY-2021
DEFINITION  3rd generation lentiviral gRNA plasmid targeting human KSR2.
ACCESSION   .
VERSION     .
KEYWORDS    KSR2 gRNA (BRDN0001145237)
SOURCE      synthetic DNA construct
  ORGANISM  synthetic DNA construct
REFERENCE   1 (bases 1 to 8323)
  AUTHORS   Doench JG, Fusi N, Sullender M, Hegde M, Vaimberg EW, Donovan KF,
            Smith I, Tothova Z, Wilen C, Orchard R, Virgin HW, Listgarten J,
            Root DE
  TITLE     Optimized sgRNA design to maximize activity and minimize off-target
            effects of CRISPR-Cas9.
  JOURNAL   Nat Biotechnol. 2016 Jan 18. doi: 10.1038/nbt.3437.
  PUBMED    26780180
REFERENCE   2 (bases 1 to 8323)
  AUTHORS   .
  TITLE     Direct Submission
  JOURNAL   Exported May 13, 2021 from SnapGene Server 1.1.58
            http://www.snapgene.com
FEATURES             Location/Qualifiers
     source          1..8323
                     /organism="synthetic DNA construct"
                     /mol_type="other DNA"
     promoter        87..1265
                     /label=EF-1-alpha promoter
                     /note="strong constitutive promoter for human elongation
                     factor EF-1-alpha"
     intron          318..1256
                     /label=EF-1-alpha intron A
                     /note="intron upstream of the start codon of human
                     EF-1-alpha"
     primer_bind     1213..1233
                     /label=EF1a-F
                     /note="Human elongation factor-1a promoter, forward primer"
     CDS             1278..1877
                     /codon_start=1
                     /gene="pac from Streptomyces alboniger"
                     /product="puromycin N-acetyltransferase"
                     /label=PuroR
                     /note="confers resistance to puromycin"
                     /translation="MTEYKPTVRLATRDDVPRAVRTLAAAFADYPATRHTVDPDRHIER
                     VTELQELFLTRVGLDIGKVWVADDGAAVAVWTTPESVEAGAVFAEIGPRMAELSGSRLA
                     AQQQMEGLLAPHRPKEPAWFLATVGVSPDHQGKGLGSAVVLPGVEAAERAGVPAFLETS
                     APRNLPFYERLGFTVTADVEVPEGPRTWCMTRKPGA"
     primer_bind     complement(1278..1297)
                     /label=Puro-R
                     /note="Puromycin resistance gene, reverse primer. Also
                     called puro-variant-R"
     primer_bind     1774..1794
                     /label=Puro-F
                     /note="Puromycin resistance gene, forward primer"
     misc_feature    1893..2481
                     /label=WPRE
                     /note="woodchuck hepatitis virus posttranscriptional
                     regulatory element"
     primer_bind     complement(1946..1966)
                     /label=WPRE-R
                     /note="WPRE, reverse primer"
     CDS             complement(2364..2375)
                     /codon_start=1
                     /product="Factor Xa recognition and cleavage site"
                     /label=Factor Xa site
                     /translation="IEGR"
     LTR             2553..2786
                     /label=3' LTR (Delta-U3)
                     /note="self-inactivating 3' long terminal repeat (LTR) from
                     HIV-1"
     polyA_signal    2864..2985
                     /label=SV40 poly(A) signal
                     /note="SV40 polyadenylation signal"
     primer_bind     complement(2901..2920)
                     /label=SV40pA-R
                     /note="SV40 polyA, reverse primer"
     primer_bind     2955..2974
                     /label=EBV-rev
                     /note="SV40 polyA terminator, reverse primer"
     rep_origin      3025..3160
                     /label=SV40 ori
                     /note="SV40 origin of replication"
     primer_bind     3087..3106
                     /label=SV40pro-F
                     /note="SV40 promoter/origin, forward primer"
     primer_bind     complement(3180..3199)
                     /label=T7
                     /note="T7 promoter, forward primer"
     promoter        complement(3181..3199)
                     /label=T7 promoter
                     /note="promoter for bacteriophage T7 RNA polymerase"
     primer_bind     complement(3209..3226)
                     /label=M13 Forward
                     /note="In lacZ gene. Also called M13-F20 or M13 (-21)
                     Forward"
     primer_bind     complement(3209..3225)
                     /label=M13 fwd
                     /note="common sequencing primer, one of multiple similar
                     variants"
     primer_bind     complement(3218..3240)
                     /label=M13/pUC Forward
                     /note="In lacZ gene"
     rep_origin      3367..3822
                     /direction=RIGHT
                     /label=f1 ori
                     /note="f1 bacteriophage origin of replication; arrow
                     indicates direction of (+) strand synthesis"
     primer_bind     complement(3454..3473)
                     /label=F1ori-R
                     /note="F1 origin, reverse primer"
     primer_bind     3664..3685
                     /label=F1ori-F
                     /note="F1 origin, forward primer"
     promoter        3848..3952
                     /gene="bla"
                     /label=AmpR promoter
     CDS             3953..4813
                     /codon_start=1
                     /gene="bla"
                     /product="beta-lactamase"
                     /label=AmpR
                     /note="confers resistance to ampicillin, carbenicillin, and
                     related antibiotics"
                     /translation="MSIQHFRVALIPFFAAFCLPVFAHPETLVKVKDAEDQLGARVGYI
                     ELDLNSGKILESFRPEERFPMMSTFKVLLCGAVLSRIDAGQEQLGRRIHYSQNDLVEYS
                     PVTEKHLTDGMTVRELCSAAITMSDNTAANLLLTTIGGPKELTAFLHNMGDHVTRLDRW
                     EPELNEAIPNDERDTTMPVAMATTLRKLLTGELLTLASRQQLIDWMEADKVAGPLLRSA
                     LPAGWFIADKSGAGERGSRGIIAALGPDGKPSRIVVIYTTGSQATMDERNRQIAEIGAS
                     LIKHW"
     primer_bind     complement(4171..4190)
                     /label=Amp-R
                     /note="Ampicillin resistance gene, reverse primer"
     rep_origin      4984..5572
                     /direction=RIGHT
                     /label=ori
                     /note="high-copy-number ColE1/pMB1/pBR322/pUC origin of
                     replication"
     primer_bind     5473..5492
                     /label=pBR322ori-F
                     /note="pBR322 origin, forward primer"
     primer_bind     5726..5743
                     /label=L4440
                     /note="L4440 vector, forward primer"
     protein_bind    5860..5881
                     /label=CAP binding site
                     /bound_moiety="E. coli catabolite activator protein"
                     /note="CAP binding activates transcription in the presence
                     of cAMP."
     promoter        5896..5926
                     /label=lac promoter
                     /note="promoter for the E. coli lac operon"
     protein_bind    5934..5950
                     /label=lac operator
                     /bound_moiety="lac repressor encoded by lacI"
                     /note="The lac repressor binds to the lac operator to
                     inhibit transcription in E. coli. This inhibition can be
                     relieved by adding lactose or
                     isopropyl-beta-D-thiogalactopyranoside (IPTG)."
     primer_bind     5939..5961
                     /label=M13/pUC Reverse
                     /note="In lacZ gene"
     primer_bind     5958..5974
                     /label=M13 rev
                     /note="common sequencing primer, one of multiple similar
                     variants"
     primer_bind     5958..5974
                     /label=M13 Reverse
                     /note="In lacZ gene. Also called M13-rev"
     primer_bind     5993..6013
                     /label=T3
                     /note="T3 promoter, forward primer"
     promoter        5995..6013
                     /label=T3 promoter
                     /note="promoter for bacteriophage T3 RNA polymerase"
     promoter        6041..6267
                     /label=RSV promoter
                     /note="Rous sarcoma virus enhancer/promoter"
     LTR             6268..6448
                     /label=5' LTR (truncated)
                     /note="truncated 5' long terminal repeat (LTR) from HIV-1"
     misc_feature    6495..6620
                     /label=HIV-1 Psi
                     /note="packaging signal of human immunodeficiency virus
                     type 1"
     misc_feature    7113..7346
                     /label=RRE
                     /note="The Rev response element (RRE) of HIV-1 allows for
                     Rev-dependent mRNA export from the nucleus to the
                     cytoplasm."
     CDS             7531..7575
                     /codon_start=1
                     /product="antigenic peptide corresponding to amino acids
                     655 to 669 of the HIV envelope protein gp41 (Lutje Hulsik
                     et al., 2013)"
                     /label=gp41 peptide
                     /note="recognized by the 2H10 single-chain llama nanobody"
                     /translation="KNEQELLELDKWASL"
     promoter        7753..7993
                     /label=U6 promoter
                     /note="RNA polymerase III promoter for human U6 snRNA"
     primer_bind     7753..7773
                     /label=hU6-F
                     /note="Human U6 promoter, forward primer"
     primer_bind     7924..7943
                     /label=LKO.1 5'
                     /note="Human U6 promoter, forward primer"
     misc_RNA        8023..8098
                     /label=gRNA scaffold
                     /note="guide RNA scaffold for the Streptococcus pyogenes
                     CRISPR/Cas9 system"
     misc_feature    8154..8271
                     /label=cPPT/CTS
                     /note="central polypurine tract and central termination
                     sequence of HIV-1"
ORIGIN
        1 cccgggtgca aagatggata aagttttaaa cagagaggaa tctttgcagc taatggacct
       61 tctaggtctt gaaaggagtg ggaattggct ccggtgcccg tcagtgggca gagcgcacat
      121 cgcccacagt ccccgagaag ttggggggag gggtcggcaa ttgatccggt gcctagagaa
      181 ggtggcgcgg ggtaaactgg gaaagtgatg tcgtgtactg gctccgcctt tttcccgagg
      241 gtgggggaga accgtatata agtgcagtag tcgccgtgaa cgttcttttt cgcaacgggt
      301 ttgccgccag aacacaggta agtgccgtgt gtggttcccg cgggcctggc ctctttacgg
      361 gttatggccc ttgcgtgcct tgaattactt ccacctggct gcagtacgtg attcttgatc
      421 ccgagcttcg ggttggaagt gggtgggaga gttcgaggcc ttgcgcttaa ggagcccctt
      481 cgcctcgtgc ttgagttgag gcctggcctg ggcgctgggg ccgccgcgtg cgaatctggt
      541 ggcaccttcg cgcctgtctc gctgctttcg ataagtctct agccatttaa aatttttgat
      601 gacctgctgc gacgcttttt ttctggcaag atagtcttgt aaatgcgggc caagatctgc
      661 acactggtat ttcggttttt ggggccgcgg gcggcgacgg ggcccgtgcg tcccagcgca
      721 catgttcggc gaggcggggc ctgcgagcgc ggccaccgag aatcggacgg gggtagtctc
      781 aagctggccg gcctgctctg gtgcctggcc tcgcgccgcc gtgtatcgcc ccgccctggg
      841 cggcaaggct ggcccggtcg gcaccagttg cgtgagcgga aagatggccg cttcccggcc
      901 ctgctgcagg gagctcaaaa tggaggacgc ggcgctcggg agagcgggcg ggtgagtcac
      961 ccacacaaag gaaaagggcc tttccgtcct cagccgtcgc ttcatgtgac tccacggagt
     1021 accgggcgcc gtccaggcac ctcgattagt tctcgagctt ttggagtacg tcgtctttag
     1081 gttgggggga ggggttttat gcgatggagt ttccccacac tgagtgggtg gagactgaag
     1141 ttaggccagc ttggcacttg atgtaattct ccttggaatt tgcccttttt gagtttggat
     1201 cttggttcat tctcaagcct cagacagtgg ttcaaagttt ttttcttcca tttcaggtgt
     1261 cgtgacgtac ggccaccatg accgagtaca agcccacggt gcgcctcgcc acccgcgacg
     1321 acgtccccag ggccgtacgc accctcgccg ccgcgttcgc cgactacccc gccacgcgcc
     1381 acaccgtcga tccggaccgc cacatcgagc gggtcaccga gctgcaagaa ctcttcctca
     1441 cgcgcgtcgg gctcgacatc ggcaaggtgt gggtcgcgga cgacggcgcc gccgtggcgg
     1501 tctggaccac gccggagagc gtcgaagcgg gggcggtgtt cgccgagatc ggcccgcgca
     1561 tggccgagtt gagcggttcc cggctggccg cgcagcaaca gatggaaggc ctcctggcgc
     1621 cgcaccggcc caaggagccc gcgtggttcc tggccaccgt cggagtctcg cccgaccacc
     1681 agggcaaggg tctgggcagc gccgtcgtgc tccccggagt ggaggcggcc gagcgcgccg
     1741 gggtgcccgc cttcctggag acctccgcgc cccgcaacct ccccttctac gagcggctcg
     1801 gcttcaccgt caccgccgac gtcgaggtgc ccgaaggacc gcgcacctgg tgcatgaccc
     1861 gcaagcccgg tgcctgaacg cgttaagtcg acaatcaacc tctggattac aaaatttgtg
     1921 aaagattgac tggtattctt aactatgttg ctccttttac gctatgtgga tacgctgctt
     1981 taatgccttt gtatcatgct attgcttccc gtatggcttt cattttctcc tccttgtata
     2041 aatcctggtt gctgtctctt tatgaggagt tgtggcccgt tgtcaggcaa cgtggcgtgg
     2101 tgtgcactgt gtttgctgac gcaaccccca ctggttgggg cattgccacc acctgtcagc
     2161 tcctttccgg gactttcgct ttccccctcc ctattgccac ggcggaactc atcgccgcct
     2221 gccttgcccg ctgctggaca ggggctcggc tgttgggcac tgacaattcc gtggtgttgt
     2281 cggggaaatc atcgtccttt ccttggctgc tcgcctgtgt tgccacctgg attctgcgcg
     2341 ggacgtcctt ctgctacgtc ccttcggccc tcaatccagc ggaccttcct tcccgcggcc
     2401 tgctgccggc tctgcggcct cttccgcgtc ttcgccttcg ccctcagacg agtcggatct
     2461 ccctttgggc cgcctccccg cgtcgacttt aagaccaatg acttacaagg cagctgtaga
     2521 tcttagccac tttttaaaag aaaagggggg actggaaggg ctaattcact cccaacgaag
     2581 acaagatctg ctttttgctt gtactgggtc tctctggtta gaccagatct gagcctggga
     2641 gctctctggc taactaggga acccactgct taagcctcaa taaagcttgc cttgagtgct
     2701 tcaagtagtg tgtgcccgtc tgttgtgtga ctctggtaac tagagatccc tcagaccctt
     2761 ttagtcagtg tggaaaatct ctagcagtac gtatagtagt tcatgtcatc ttattattca
     2821 gtatttataa cttgcaaaga aatgaatatc agagagtgag aggaacttgt ttattgcagc
     2881 ttataatggt tacaaataaa gcaatagcat cacaaatttc acaaataaag catttttttc
     2941 actgcattct agttgtggtt tgtccaaact catcaatgta tcttatcatg tctggctcta
     3001 gctatcccgc ccctaactcc gcccatcccg cccctaactc cgcccagttc cgcccattct
     3061 ccgccccatg gctgactaat tttttttatt tatgcagagg ccgaggccgc ctcggcctct
     3121 gagctattcc agaagtagtg aggaggcttt tttggaggcc tagggacgta cccaattcgc
     3181 cctatagtga gtcgtattac gcgcgctcac tggccgtcgt tttacaacgt cgtgactggg
     3241 aaaaccctgg cgttacccaa cttaatcgcc ttgcagcaca tccccctttc gccagctggc
     3301 gtaatagcga agaggcccgc accgatcgcc cttcccaaca gttgcgcagc ctgaatggcg
     3361 aatgggnnnn nnnnnnnnnn nnnnnnnnnn nnnnnnnnnn nnnnnnnnnn nnnnnnnnnn
     3421 nnnnnnnnnn nnnnnnnnnn nnnnnnnnnn nnnnnnnnnn nnnnnnnnnn nnnnnnnnnn
     3481 nnnnnnnnnn cnnnnnnnnn nnnnnnnnnn nnnnnnnnnn nnnnnnnnnn nnnnnnnnnn
     3541 nnnnnnnnnn nnnnnnnnnn nnnnnnnnnn nnnnnnnnnn nnannnnnnn nnnnnnnnnn
     3601 nnnnnnnnnn nnnnnnnnnn nnnnnnnnnn nncctttgac gttggagtcc acgttcttta
     3661 atagtggact cttgttccaa actggaacaa cactcaaccc tatctcggtc tattcttttg
     3721 atttataagg gattttgccg atttcggcct attggttaaa aaatgagctg atttaacaaa
     3781 aatttaacgc gaattttaac aaaatattaa cgcttacaat ttaggtggca cttttcgggg
     3841 aaatgtgcgc ggaaccccta tttgtttatt tttctaaata cattcaaata tgtatccgct
     3901 catgagacaa taaccctgat aaatgcttca ataatattga aaaaggaaga gtatgagtat
     3961 tcaacatttc cgtgtcgccc ttattccctt ttttgcggca ttttgccttc ctgtttttgc
     4021 tcacccagaa acgctggtga aagtaaaaga tgctgaagat cagttgggtg cacgagtggg
     4081 ttacatcgaa ctggatctca acagcggtaa gatccttgag agttttcgcc ccgaagaacg
     4141 ttttccaatg atgagcactt ttaaagttct gctatgtggc gcggtattat cccgtattga
     4201 cgccgggcaa gagcaactcg gtcgccgcat acactattct cagaatgact tggttgagta
     4261 ctcaccagtc acagaaaagc atcttacgga tggcatgaca gtaagagaat tatgcagtgc
     4321 tgccataacc atgagtgata acactgcggc caacttactt ctgacaacga tcggaggacc
     4381 gaaggagcta accgcttttt tgcacaacat gggggatcat gtaactcgcc ttgatcgttg
     4441 ggaaccggag ctgaatgaag ccataccaaa cgacgagcgt gacaccacga tgcctgtagc
     4501 aatggcaaca acgttgcgca aactattaac tggcgaacta cttactctag cttcccggca
     4561 acaattaata gactggatgg aggcggataa agttgcagga ccacttctgc gctcggccct
     4621 tccggctggc tggtttattg ctgataaatc tggagccggt gagcgtgggt ctcgcggtat
     4681 cattgcagca ctggggccag atggtaagcc ctcccgtatc gtagttatct acacgacggg
     4741 gagtcaggca actatggatg aacgaaatag acagatcgct gagataggtg cctcactgat
     4801 taagcattgg taactgtcag accaagttta ctcatatata ctttagattg atttaaaact
     4861 tcatttttaa tttaaaagga tctaggtgaa gatccttttt gataatctca tgaccaaaat
     4921 cccttaacgt gagttttcgt tccactgagc gtcagacccc gtagaaaaga tcaaaggatc
     4981 ttcttgagat cctttttttc tgcgcgtaat ctgctgcttg caaacaaaaa aaccaccgct
     5041 accagcggtg gtttgtttgc cggatcaaga gctaccaact ctttttccga aggtaactgg
     5101 cttcagcaga gcgcagatac caaatactgt tcttctagtg tagccgtagt taggccacca
     5161 cttcaagaac tctgtagcac cgcctacata cctcgctctg ctaatcctgt taccagtggc
     5221 tgctgccagt ggcgataagt cgtgtcttac cgggttggac tcaagacgat agttaccgga
     5281 taaggcgcag cggtcgggct gaacgggggg ttcgtgcaca cagcccagct tggagcgaac
     5341 gacctacacc gaactgagat acctacagcg tgagctatga gaaagcgcca cgcttcccga
     5401 agggagaaag gcggacaggt atccggtaag cggcagggtc ggaacaggag agcgcacgag
     5461 ggagcttcca gggggaaacg cctggtatct ttatagtcct gtcgggtttc gccacctctg
     5521 acttgagcgt cgatttttgt gatgctcgtc aggggggcgg agcctatgga aaaacgccag
     5581 caacgcggcc tttttacggt tcctggcctt ttgctggcct tttgctcaca tgttctttcc
     5641 tgcgttatcc cctgattctg tggataaccg tattaccgcc tttgagtgag ctgataccgc
     5701 tcgccgcagc cgaacgaccg agcgcagcga gtcagtgagc gaggaagcgg aagagcgccc
     5761 aatacgcaaa ccgcctctcc ccgcgcgttg gccgattcat taatgcagct ggcacgacag
     5821 gtttcccgac tggaaagcgg gcagtgagcg caacgcaatt aatgtgagtt agctcactca
     5881 ttaggcaccc caggctttac actttatgct tccggctcgt atgttgtgtg gaattgtgag
     5941 cggataacaa tttcacacag gaaacagcta tgaccatgat tacgccaagc gcgcaattaa
     6001 ccctcactaa agggaacaaa agctggagct gcaagcttaa tgtagtctta tgcaatactc
     6061 ttgtagtctt gcaacatggt aacgatgagt tagcaacatg ccttacaagg agagaaaaag
     6121 caccgtgcat gccgattggt ggaagtaagg tggtacgatc gtgccttatt aggaaggcaa
     6181 cagacgggtc tgacatggat tggacgaacc actgaattgc cgcattgcag agatattgta
     6241 tttaagtgcc tagctcgata cataaacggg tctctctggt tagaccagat ctgagcctgg
     6301 gagctctctg gctaactagg gaacccactg cttaagcctc aataaagctt gccttgagtg
     6361 cttcaagtag tgtgtgcccg tctgttgtgt gactctggta actagagatc cctcagaccc
     6421 ttttagtcag tgtggaaaat ctctagcagt ggcgcccgaa cagggacttg aaagcgaaag
     6481 ggaaaccaga ggagctctct cgacgcagga ctcggcttgc tgaagcgcgc acggcaagag
     6541 gcgaggggcg gcgactggtg agtacgccaa aaattttgac tagcggaggc tagaaggaga
     6601 gagatgggtg cgagagcgtc agtattaagc gggggagaat tagatcgcga tgggaaaaaa
     6661 ttcggttaag gccaggggga aagaaaaaat ataaattaaa acatatagta tgggcaagca
     6721 gggagctaga acgattcgca gttaatcctg gcctgttaga aacatcagaa ggctgtagac
     6781 aaatactggg acagctacaa ccatcccttc agacaggatc agaagaactt agatcattat
     6841 ataatacagt agcaaccctc tattgtgtgc atcaaaggat agagataaaa gacaccaagg
     6901 aagctttaga caagatagag gaagagcaaa acaaaagtaa gaccaccgca cagcaagcgg
     6961 ccgctgatct tcagacctgg aggaggagat atgagggaca attggagaag tgaattatat
     7021 aaatataaag tagtaaaaat tgaaccatta ggagtagcac ccaccaaggc aaagagaaga
     7081 gtggtgcaga gagaaaaaag agcagtggga ataggagctt tgttccttgg gttcttggga
     7141 gcagcaggaa gcactatggg cgcagcgtca atgacgctga cggtacaggc cagacaatta
     7201 ttgtctggta tagtgcagca gcagaacaat ttgctgaggg ctattgaggc gcaacagcat
     7261 ctgttgcaac tcacagtctg gggcatcaag cagctccagg caagaatcct ggctgtggaa
     7321 agatacctaa aggatcaaca gctcctgggg atttggggtt gctctggaaa actcatttgc
     7381 accactgctg tgccttggaa tgctagttgg agtaataaat ctctggaaca gatttggaat
     7441 cacacgacct ggatggagtg ggacagagaa attaacaatt acacaagctt aatacactcc
     7501 ttaattgaag aatcgcaaaa ccagcaagaa aagaatgaac aagaattatt ggaattagat
     7561 aaatgggcaa gtttgtggaa ttggtttaac ataacaaatt ggctgtggta tataaaatta
     7621 ttcataatga tagtaggagg cttggtaggt ttaagaatag tttttgctgt actttctata
     7681 gtgaatagag ttaggcaggg atattcacca ttatcgtttc agacccacct cccaaccccg
     7741 aggggaccca gagagggcct atttcccatg attccttcat atttgcatat acgatacaag
     7801 gctgttagag agataattag aattaatttg actgtaaaca caaagatatt agtacaaaat
     7861 acgtgacgta gaaagtaata atttcttggg tagtttgcag ttttaaaatt atgttttaaa
     7921 atggactatc atatgcttac cgtaacttga aagtatttcg atttcttggc tttatatatc
     7981 ttgtggaaag gacgaaacac cgaattgaag tggagccaac gtgttttaga gctagaaata
     8041 gcaagttaaa ataaggctag tccgttatca acttgaaaaa gtggcaccga gtcggtgctt
     8101 ttttaagctt ggcgtaacta gatcttgaga caaatggcag tattcatcca caattttaaa
     8161 agaaaagggg ggattggggg gtacagtgca ggggaaagaa tagtagacat aatagcaaca
     8221 gacatacaaa ctaaagaatt acaaaaacaa attacaaaaa ttcaaaattt tcgggtttat
     8281 tacagggaca gcagagatcc actttggcgc cggctcgagg ggg
//
