>Addgene plasmid #76427 | KSR2 gRNA (BRDN0001145237) | depositor partial sequence | sequence record 143887 | Target Sequence
AATTGAAGTGGAGCCAACGT
