>Addgene plasmid #76427 | KSR2 gRNA (BRDN0001145237) | addgene partial sequence | sequence record 185817 | hU6-F
AGAAAGTAATAATTTCTTGGGTAGTTTGCAGTTTTAAAATTATGTTTTAAAATGGACTATCATATGCTTA
CCGTAACTTGAAAGTATTTCGATTTCTTGGCTTTATATATCTTGTGGAAAGGACGAAACACCGAATTGAA
GTGGAGCCAACGTGTTTTAGAGCTAGAAATAGCAAGTTAAAATAAGGCTAGTCCGTTATCAACTTGAAAA
AGTGGCACCGAGTCGGTGCTTTTTTAAGCTTGGCGTAACTAGATCTTGAGACAAATGGCAGTATTCATCC
ACAATTTTAAAAGAAAAGGGGGGATTGGGGGGTACAGTGCAGGGGAAAGAATAGTAGACATAATAGCAAC
AGACATACAAACTAAAGAATTACAAAAACAAATTACAAAAATTCAAAATTTTCGGGTTTATTACAGGGAC
AGCAGAGATCCACTTTGGCGCCGGCTCGAGGGGGCCCGGGTGCAAAGATGGATAAAGTTTTAAACAGAGA
GGAATCTTTGCAGCTAATGGACCTTCTAGGTCTTGAAAGGAGTGGGAATTGGCTCCGGTGCCCGTCAGTG
GGCAGAGCGC
